>Addgene plasmid #159011 | pMSR:MSMEG_0380:Dendra | addgene full sequence | sequence record 315744 | Addgene NGS Result
TGATAGAGTTTGTCCTCCCTATCAGTGATAGATAGGCTTAAGGAGTAATACGACTCACTATAGGGAGAAG
GAGGCCATTATGAGGCGGCTGTGGATTCCGCTGTTGGTGATTGCGGTGGTCGCCGTTGGCGGCTTCACTG
TCTCGCGGTTGCACAACGTCTTCGGCGCCGAGAAGCGTCCGTCGTACGCCGATACGAAGGCTGCGGACTC
CAAACCGTTCGATCCCAAGCGCCTGACCTACGAGGTTTTCGGTCCTCCCGGGACCCTGGCCGACATCAGC
TACTTCGACGAGGACTCGAACCCGCAGTTCGTAGAGAAGGTCAGTCTGCCGTGGTCGCTGCATTTCGACA
TCGGTAAGACCACCGCCGTCGGCAGCATCATGGCGCAGGGTGACAGCGACACCATCGGTTGCCGCATCAT
CGTCGACGACGAAGTCAAGGCCGAAAAGGTCTCGAACCAGACCAATGCCTTCACCTCCTGCCTCCTGAAG
GCCGCAAAGCTTGGTGCGGCCGCGGGCAACACGCCTGGCATCAATCTGATCAAGGAGGACATGCGTGTCA
AGGTGCATATGGAGGGCAACGTGAACGGTCACGCCTTCGTGATCGAGGGGGAGGGTAAGGGTAAGCCTTA
CGAAGGGACCCAGACCGCCAACCTCACCGTCAAGGAGGGCGCCCCTCTCCCATTCTCGTACGATATCCTC
ACTACCGCGGTGCATTACGGGAACCGCGTGTTCACCAAGTACCCCGAGGATATCCCTGACTACTTCAAGC
AGAGCTTCCCGGAGGGATACTCCTGGGAGCGGACGATGACCTTCGAAGACAAGGGTATCTGTACGATCCG
CAGCGACATCTCGCTGGAAGGGGACTGTTTCTTCCAGAACGTCCGTTTCAAGGGGACCAACTTTCCGCCG
AACGGCCCGGTCATGCAGAAGAAGACCCTCAAGTGGGAGCCGAGCACGGAGAAGCTGCACGTTCGGGACG
GCCTCCTGGTCGGCAACATCAACATGGCGCTGCTGCTGGAAGGCGGCGGCCACTACCTATGCGACTTCAA
GACCACGTACAAAGCGAAGAAGGTCGTCCAGCTGCCCGACGCGCACTTCGTGGACCACCGCATCGAAATC
CTGGGGAACGATTCGGACTACAACAAGGTCAAGTTGTACGAGCACGCTGTGGCACGCTATAGCCCGCTCC
CGTCGCAGGTCTGGTTCGAAGGCGGCGGCGGGGAGAACCTGTATTTCCAGGACTACAAGGACGACGACGA
CAAGTGATTTAAATAACCCCTTGGGGCCTCTAAACGGGTCTTGAGGGGTTTTTTGTTAACTAGCGTACGA
TCGAATTCCTGCAGCTCACGGTAACTGATGCCGTATTTGCAGTACCAGCGTACGGCCCACAGAATGATGT
CACGCTGAAAATGCCGGCCTTTGAATGGGTTCATGTGCAGCTCCATCAGCAAAAGGGGATGATAAGTTTA
TCACCACCGACTATTTGCAACAGTGCCGTTGATCGTGCTATGATCGACTGATGTCATCAGCGGTGGAGTG
CAATGTCGTGCAATACGAATGGCGAAAAGCCGAGCTCATCGGTCAGCTTCTCAACCTTGGGGTTACCCCC
GGCGGTGTGCTGCTGGTCCACAGCTCCTTCCGTAGCGTCCGGCCCCTCGAAGATGGGCCACTTGGACTGA
TCGAGGCCCTGCGTGCTACGCTGGGTCCGGGAGGGACGCTCGTCATGCCCTCGTGGTCAGGTCTGGACGA
CGAGCCGTTCGATCCTGCCACGTCGCCCGTTACACCGGACCTTGGAGTTGTCTCTGACACATTCTGGCGC
CTGCCAAATGTAAAGCGCAGCGCCCATCCATTTGCCTTTGCGGCAGCGGGGCCACAGGCAGAGCAGATCA
TCTCTGATCCATTGCCCCTGCCACCTTACTCGCCTGCAAGCCCGGTCGCCCGTGTCCATGAACTCGATGG
GCAGGTACTTCTCCTCGGCGTGGGACACGATGCCAACACGACGCTGCATCTTGCCGAGTTGATGGCAAAG
GTTCCCTATGGGGTGCCGAGACACTGCACCATTCTTCAGGATGGCAAGTTGGTACGCGTCGATTATCTCG
AGAATGACCACTGCTGTGAGCGCTTTGCCTTGGCGGACAGGTGGCTCAAGGAGAAGAGCCTTCAGAAGGA
AGGTCCAGTCGGTCATGCCTTTGCTCGGTTGATCCGCTCCCGCGACATTGTGGCGACAGCCCTGGGTCAA
CTGGGCCGAGATCCGTTGATCTTCCTGCATCCGCCAGAGGCGGGATGCGAAGAATGCGATGCCGCTCGCC
AGTCGATTGGCTGAGCTCATGAGCGGAGAACGAGATGACGTTGGAGGGGCAAGGTCGCGCTGATTGCTGG
GGCAACACGGGGGATCCACTAGTTCCATGAGCGTCAGACCCCGTAGAAAAGATCAAAGGATCTTCTTGAG
ATCCTTTTTTTCTGCGCGTAATCTGCTGCTTGCAAACAAAAAAACCACCGCTACCAGCGGTGGTTTGTTT
GCCGGATCAAGAGCTACCAACTCTTTTTCCGAAGGTAACTGGCTTCAGCAGAGCGCAGATACCAAATACT
GTCCTTCTAGTGTAGCCGTAGTTAGGCCACCACTTCAAGAACTCTGTAGCACCGCCTACATACCTCGCTC
TGCTAATCCTGTTACCAGTGGCTGCTGCCAGTGGCGATAAGTCGTGTCTTACCGGGTTGGACTCAAGACG
ATAGTTACCGGATAAGGCGCAGCGGTCGGGCTGAACGGGGGGTTCGTGCACACAGCCCAGCTTGGAGCGA
ACGACCTACACCGAACTGAGATACCTACAGCGTGAGCTATGAGAAAGCGCCACGCTTCCCGAGGGGAGAA
AGGCGGACAGGTATCCGGTAAGCGGCAGGGTCGGAACAGGAGAGCGCACGAGGGAGCTTCCAGGGGGAAA
CGCCTGGTATCTTTATAGTCCTGTCGGGTTTCGCCACCTCTGACTTGAGCGTCGATTTTTGTGATGCTCG
TCAGGGGGGCGGAGCCTATGGAAAAACGCCAGCAACGCGGCCTTTTTACGGTTCCTGGCCTTTTGCTGGC
CTTTTGCTCACATGTTCTTTCCTGCGTTATCCCCTGATTCTGTGGATAACCGTATTACCGCCTTTGAGTG
AGCTGATACCGCTCGCCGCAGCCGAACGACCGAGCGCAACGCGTGCGGCCGCGGTACCCGGGGATCCTCT
AGAGTCGACCACCAAGGGCACCATCTCTGCTTGGGCCACCCCGTTGGCCGCAGCCAGCTCGCTGAGAGCC
GTGAACGACAGGGCGAACGCCAGCCCGCCGACGGCGAGGGTTCCGACCGCTGCAACTCCCGGTGCAACCT
TGTCCCGGTCTATTCTCTTCACTGCACCAGCTCCAATCTGGTGTGAATGCCCCTCGTCTGTTCGCGCAGG
CGGGGGGCTCTATTCGTTTGTCAGCATCGAAAGTAGCCAGATCAGGGATGCGTTGCAACCGCGTATGCCC
AGGTCAGAAGAGTCGCACAAGAGTTGCAGACCCCTGGAAAGAAAAATGGCCAGAGGGCGAAAACACCCTC
TGACCAGCGGAGCGGGCGACGGGAATCGAACCCGCGTAGCTAGTTTGGAAGAATGGGTGTCTGCCGACCA
CATATGGGCCGGTCAAGATAGGTTTTTACCCCCTCTCGGCTGCATCCTCTAAGTGGAAAGAAATTGCAGG
TCGTAGAAGCGCGTTGAAGCCTGAGAGTTGCACAGGAGTTGCAACCCGGTAGCCTTGTTCACGACGAGAG
GAGACCTAGTTGGCACGTCGCGGATGGGGATCGCTGAAGACTCAGCGCAGCGGGAGGATCCAAGCCTCAT
ACGTCAACCCGCAGGACGGTGTGAGGTACTACGCGCTGCAGACCTACGACAACAAGATGGACGCCGAAGC
CTGGCTCGCGGGCGAGAAGCGGCTCATCGAGATGGAGACCTGGACCCCTCCACAGGACCGGGCGAAGAAG
GCAGCCGCCAGCGCCATCACGCTGGAGGAGTACACCCGGAAGTGGCTCGTGGAGCGCGACCTCGCAGACG
GCACCAGGGATCTGTACAGCGGGCACGCGGAGCGCCGCATCTACCCGGTGCTAGGTGAAGTGGCGGTCAC
AGAGATGACGCCAGCTCTGGTGCGTGCGTGGTGGGCCGGGATGGGTAGGAAGCACCCGACTGCCCGCCGG
CATGCCTACAACGTCCTCCGGGCGGTGATGAACACAGCGGTCGAGGACAAGCTGATCGCAGAGAACCCGT
GCCGGATCGAGCAGAAGGCAGCCGATGAGCGCGACGTAGAGGCGCTGACGCCTGAGGAGCTGGACATCGT
CGCCGCTGAGATCTTCGAGCACTACCGGATCGCGGCATACATCCTGGCGTGGACGAGCCTCCGGTTCGGA
GAGCTGATCGAGCTTCGCCGCAAGGACATCGTGGACGACGGCATGACGATGAAGCTCCGGGTGCGCCGTG
GCGCTTCCCGCGTGGGGAACAAGATCGTCGTTGGCAACGCCAAGACCGTCCGGTCGAAGCGTCCTGTGAC
GGTTCCGCCTCACGTCGCGGAGATGATCCGAGCGCACATGAAGGACCGTACGAAGATGAACAAGGGCCCC
GAGGCATTCCTGGTGACCACGACGCAGGGCAACCGGCTGTCGAAGTCCGCGTTCACCAAGTCGCTGAAGC
GTGGCTACGCCAAGATCGGTCGGCCGGAACTCCGCATCCACGACCTCCGCGCTGTCGGCGCTACGTTCGC
CGCTCAGGCAGGTGCGACGACCAAGGAGCTGATGGCCCGTCTCGGTCACACGACTCCTAGGATGGCGATG
AAGTACCAGATGGCGTCTGAGGCCCGCGACGAGGCTATCGCTGAGGCGATGTCCAAGCTGGCCAAGACCT
CCTGAAACGCAAAAAGCCCCCCTCCCAAGGACACTGAGTCCTAAAGAGGGGGGTTTCTTGTCAGTACGCG
AAGAACCACGCCTGGCCGCGAGCGCCAGCACCGCCGCTCTGTGCGGAGACCTGGGCACCAGCCCCGCCGC
CGCCAGGAGCATTGCCGTTCCCGCCAGAAATCTAGACGGTGACCACAACGCGCCCGCTTTGATCGGGGAC
GTCGAAATATTGGATCGTCGGCACCGTCACGGCCGTGGGAGGCGGCACGATCCGCGACGTGATGATCGGC
CGCATCCCCACGGTGCTGCGCAGTGAGCTCTACGCCATCCCGGCGTTGATCTGTGCGTTCGCACGCACAG
GCCCGGTGTGAGAAGGGTCTCTGACGAGCGGGAGAACTCCCTATCAG
Features (pLannotate 1.2.2; 14 found; start..end, strand, type, name):
     15..32      +  promoter       tight TRE promoter (fragment): Tet-responsive promoter PTight, consisting of seven tet operator sequences followed by the minimal CMV promoter
     46..64      +  promoter       T7 promoter: promoter for bacteriophage T7 RNA polymerase
     77..496     +  CDS            mmpS4: MMPS4_MYCTU - Experimental evidence at protein level: Swiss-Prot protein existence level 1. Part of an export system, which is required for biosynthesis and secretion of siderophores. Essential for virulence. From Mycobacterium tuberculosis (strain ATCC 25618 / H37Rv).
    518..1204    +  CDS            Dendra2: Dendra2 is a photoconvertible green fluorescent protein published in 2006, derived from Dendronephthya sp.. It has high acid sensitivity.
   1244..1264    +  CDS            FLAG (fragment): FLAG® epitope tag, followed by an enterokinase cleavage site
   1273..1315    +  terminator     T7 terminator (fragment): transcription terminator for bacteriophage T7 RNA polymerase
   1521..2321    +  CDS            ApmR: aminoglycoside 3-N-acetyltransferase type IV ; aac(3)IV; confers resistance to apramycin (Paget and Davies, 1996)
   2388..2405    -  misc_feature   MCS (fragment): pBluescript multiple cloning site
   2446..3034    +  rep_origin     ori: high-copy-number ColE1/pMB1/pBR322/pUC origin of replication
   3202..3230    +  misc_feature   MCS (fragment): pUC18/19 multiple cloning site
   3790..4902    +  CDS            33: VINT_BPML5 - Also known as int. Protein inferred from homology: Swiss-Prot protein existence level 3. Integrase is necessary for integration of the phage into the host genome by site-specific recombination. From Mycobacterium phage L5 (Mycobacteriophage L5).
   4964..5068    -  CDS            32 (fragment): VG32_BPML5 - Protein predicted: Swiss-Prot protein existence level 4. From Mycobacterium phage L5 (Mycobacteriophage L5).
   5124..5228    +  CDS            Y4104_STRCO (fragment): Protein inferred from homology: Swiss-Prot protein existence level 3. From Streptomyces coelicolor (strain ATCC BAA-471 / A3(2) / M145).
   5286..8       +  promoter       tight TRE promoter (fragment) (across the origin): Tet-responsive promoter PTight, consisting of seven tet operator sequences followed by the minimal CMV promoter
