[The description below was written by a language model from this plasmid's Addgene catalogue record and pLannotate feature annotations shown in this document.]
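Description:
pMSR:MSMEG_0380:Dendra is a 5.3 kb E. coli–mycobacteria shuttle construct built on the pMSR:Dendra backbone, part of a systematic resource of tagged Mycobacterium smegmatis genes. It replicates in E. coli from a high-copy ColE1/pUC-type origin and is selected with apramycin through the aac(3)IV acetyltransferase gene. No mycobacterial replication origin is annotated. Instead, the plasmid carries the mycobacteriophage L5 integrase gene, with a fragment of the neighbouring phage gene 32. Consistent with the catalogue's description of it as an L5 attachment-site integrating vector, this allows site-specific, single-copy insertion into the mycobacterial chromosome. The attachment site itself is not called out in the feature table.

The payload is the M. smegmatis open reading frame MSMEG_0380, inserted by ligation-independent cloning. The annotation software matches it by homology to M. tuberculosis MmpS4, a component of a siderophore export system, so it is probably an MmpS-family protein, although the record does not assign a function to it. The gene is fused at its C terminus, through a Gly-Ala linker, to the green-to-red photoconvertible fluorescent protein Dendra2, followed by a single FLAG epitope.

Two promoters sit upstream. The first is the tetracycline-operator-containing mycobacterial promoter pmycTetO; the short "tight TRE" fragments in the annotation are most likely its tet operators rather than a mammalian element. The second is a T7 promoter, paired with a partial T7 terminator downstream of the fusion. This arrangement supports T7 polymerase-driven expression in E. coli, which is the stated purpose, and Tet-regulatable expression in mycobacteria. Typical uses would be localisation imaging of the fusion protein and its detection or pull-down via FLAG.
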