Addgene plasmid #159011: pMSR:MSMEG_0380:Dendra
Purpose: T7 expression of C-term fluorescent fusion in E. coli
Depositing lab: Keith Derbyshire & Joseph Wade. Depositing organization: Wadsworth Center, New York State Department of Health. Publication: A Mycobacterial Systems Resource for the Research Community. Judd JA, Canestrari J, Clark R, Joseph A, Lapierre P, Lasek-Nesselquist E, Mir M, Palumbo M, Smith C, Stone M, Upadhyay A, Wirth SE, Dedrick RM, Meier CG, Russell DA, Dills A, Dove E, Kester J, Wolf ID, Zhu J, Rubin ER, Fortune S, Hatfull GF, Gray TA, Wade JT, Derbyshire KM. mBio. 2021 Mar 2;12(2). pii: mBio.02401-20. doi: 10.1128/mBio.02401-20. PubMed 33653882.
Backbone
  Vector backbone: pMSR:Dendra
  Vector type: Bacterial Expression ; Integrating Mycobacterial Expression Vector attL5
Growth in bacteria
  Bacterial resistance: Apramycin, 25 μg/mL
  Growth temperature: 37°C
  Growth strain: DH5alpha
  Copy number: High Copy
Gene/Insert
  Gene/Insert name: MSMEG_0380
  Species: M. smegmatis
  Promoter: pmycTetO
  Tag / fusion protein: Gly-Ala Linker/Dendra2/1x Flag Tag (C terminal on insert)
  Cloning method: Ligation Independent Cloning
  Sequencing primers: 5′ TGATAGAGTTTGTCCTCCCTATCAG; 3′ TCCATATGCACCTTGACACG
Terms and licenses: Academic/Nonprofit Terms; Industry Terms: Not Available to Industry
Depositor comments: NCBI reference sequence: CP000480.1. 5' cloning site: Ase1, destroyed during cloning. 3' cloning site: HindIII, not destroyed during cloning
How to cite: pMSR:MSMEG_0380:Dendra was a gift from Keith Derbyshire & Joseph Wade (Addgene plasmid # 159011 ; http://n2t.net/addgene:159011 ; RRID:Addgene_159011)
