>Addgene plasmid #159011 | pMSR:MSMEG_0380:Dendra | depositor partial sequence | sequence record 306953 | insert sequence
ATGAGGCGGCTGTGGATTCCGCTGTTGGTGATTGCGGTGGTCGCCGTTGGCGGCTTCACTGTCTCGCGGT
TGCACAACGTCTTCGGCGCCGAGAAGCGTCCGTCGTACGCCGATACGAAGGCTGCGGACTCCAAACCGTT
CGATCCCAAGCGCCTGACCTACGAGGTTTTCGGTCCTCCCGGGACCCTGGCCGACATCAGCTACTTCGAC
GAGGACTCGAACCCGCAGTTCGTAGAGAAGGTCAGTCTGCCGTGGTCGCTGCATTTCGACATCGGTAAGA
CCACCGCCGTCGGCAGCATCATGGCGCAGGGTGACAGCGACACCATCGGTTGCCGCATCATCGTCGACGA
CGAAGTCAAGGCCGAAAAGGTCTCGAACCAGACCAATGCCTTCACCTCCTGCCTCCTGAAGGCCGCA
